LOCUS       Exported 7147 bp ds-DNA circular SYN 12-MAY-2021
DEFINITION  Small fragment of split HRP fused to the extracellular terminus of
            NLG1. CAG promoter..
ACCESSION   .
VERSION     .
KEYWORDS    CAG sHRPb-NLG
SOURCE      synthetic DNA construct
  ORGANISM  synthetic DNA construct
REFERENCE   1 (bases 1 to 7147)
  AUTHORS   Martell JD, Yamagata M, Deerinck TJ, Phan S, Kwa CG, Ellisman MH,
            Sanes JR, Ting AY
  TITLE     A split horseradish peroxidase for the detection of intercellular
            protein-protein interactions and sensitive visualization of
            synapses.
  JOURNAL   Nat Biotechnol. 2016 May 30. doi: 10.1038/nbt.3563.
  PUBMED    27240195
REFERENCE   2 (bases 1 to 7147)
  AUTHORS   .
  TITLE     Direct Submission
  JOURNAL   Exported May 12, 2021 from SnapGene Server 1.1.58
            http://www.snapgene.com
FEATURES             Location/Qualifiers
     source          1..7147
                     /organism="synthetic DNA construct"
                     /mol_type="other DNA"
     enhancer        4..383
                     /label=CMV enhancer
                     /note="human cytomegalovirus immediate early enhancer"
     promoter        386..661
                     /label=chicken beta-actin promoter
     intron          662..1670
                     /label=chimeric intron
                     /note="chimera between introns from chicken beta-actin and
                     rabbit beta-globin"
     primer_bind     1594..1616
                     /label=pCAGGS-5
                     /note="Chimeric intron in CAG promoter, forward primer"
     primer_bind     1678..1697
                     /label=pCAG-F
                     /note="Rabbit beta-globin intron, for pCAG plasmids,
                     forward primer"
     regulatory      1726..1735
                     /regulatory_class="other"
                     /note="vertebrate consensus sequence for strong initiation
                     of translation (Kozak, 1987)"
     CDS             2179..2220
                     /codon_start=1
                     /product="epitope tag from simian virus 5"
                     /label=V5 tag
                     /translation="GKPIPNPLLGLDST"
     regulatory      2682..2691
                     /regulatory_class="other"
                     /note="vertebrate consensus sequence for strong initiation
                     of translation (Kozak, 1987)"
     primer_bind     complement(4650..4666)
                     /label=M13 rev
                     /note="common sequencing primer, one of multiple similar
                     variants"
     primer_bind     complement(4650..4666)
                     /label=M13 Reverse
                     /note="In lacZ gene. Also called M13-rev"
     primer_bind     complement(4663..4685)
                     /label=M13/pUC Reverse
                     /note="In lacZ gene"
     protein_bind    4674..4690
                     /label=lac operator
                     /bound_moiety="lac repressor encoded by lacI"
                     /note="The lac repressor binds to the lac operator to
                     inhibit transcription in E. coli. This inhibition can be
                     relieved by adding lactose or
                     isopropyl-beta-D-thiogalactopyranoside (IPTG)."
     promoter        complement(4698..4728)
                     /label=lac promoter
                     /note="promoter for the E. coli lac operon"
     protein_bind    4743..4764
                     /label=CAP binding site
                     /bound_moiety="E. coli catabolite activator protein"
                     /note="CAP binding activates transcription in the presence
                     of cAMP."
     promoter        4823..5018
                     /label=SV40 promoter
                     /note="SV40 early promoter"
     rep_origin      4869..5004
                     /label=SV40 ori
                     /note="SV40 origin of replication"
     primer_bind     4931..4950
                     /label=SV40pro-F
                     /note="SV40 promoter/origin, forward primer"
     polyA_signal    5024..5158
                     /label=SV40 poly(A) signal
                     /note="SV40 polyadenylation signal"
     primer_bind     complement(5061..5080)
                     /label=SV40pA-R
                     /note="SV40 polyA, reverse primer"
     primer_bind     5115..5134
                     /label=EBV-rev
                     /note="SV40 polyA terminator, reverse primer"
     primer_bind     complement(5226..5243)
                     /label=L4440
                     /note="L4440 vector, forward primer"
     rep_origin      complement(5397..5985)
                     /direction=LEFT
                     /label=ori
                     /note="high-copy-number ColE1/pMB1/pBR322/pUC origin of
                     replication"
     primer_bind     complement(5477..5496)
                     /label=pBR322ori-F
                     /note="pBR322 origin, forward primer"
     CDS             complement(6156..7016)
                     /codon_start=1
                     /gene="bla"
                     /product="beta-lactamase"
                     /label=AmpR
                     /note="confers resistance to ampicillin, carbenicillin, and
                     related antibiotics"
                     /translation="MSIQHFRVALIPFFAAFCLPVFAHPETLVKVKDAEDQLGARVGYI
                     ELDLNSGKILESFRPEERFPMMSTFKVLLCGAVLSRIDAGQEQLGRRIHYSQNDLVEYS
                     PVTEKHLTDGMTVRELCSAAITMSDNTAANLLLTTIGGPKELTAFLHNMGDHVTRLDRW
                     EPELNEAIPNDERDTTMPVAMATTLRKLLTGELLTLASRQQLIDWMEADKVAGPLLRSA
                     LPAGWFIADKSGAGERGSRGIIAALGPDGKPSRIVVIYTTGSQATMDERNRQIAEIGAS
                     LIKHW"
     primer_bind     6779..6798
                     /label=Amp-R
                     /note="Ampicillin resistance gene, reverse primer"
     promoter        complement(7017..7121)
                     /gene="bla"
                     /label=AmpR promoter
ORIGIN
        1 gtcgacattg attattgact agttattaat agtaatcaat tacggggtca ttagttcata
       61 gcccatatat ggagttccgc gttacataac ttacggtaaa tggcccgcct ggctgaccgc
      121 ccaacgaccc ccgcccattg acgtcaataa tgacgtatgt tcccatagta acgccaatag
      181 ggactttcca ttgacgtcaa tgggtggact atttacggta aactgcccac ttggcagtac
      241 atcaagtgta tcatatgcca agtacgcccc ctattgacgt caatgacggt aaatggcccg
      301 cctggcatta tgcccagtac atgaccttat gggactttcc tacttggcag tacatctacg
      361 tattagtcat cgctattacc atgggtcgag gtgagcccca cgttctgctt cactctcccc
      421 atctcccccc cctccccacc cccaattttg tatttattta ttttttaatt attttgtgca
      481 gcgatggggg cggggggggg gggggcgcgc gccaggcggg gcggggcggg gcgaggggcg
      541 gggcggggcg aggcggagag gtgcggcggc agccaatcag agcggcgcgc tccgaaagtt
      601 tccttttatg gcgaggcggc ggcggcggcg gccctataaa aagcgaagcg cgcggcgggc
      661 gggagtcgct gcgttgcctt cgccccgtgc cccgctccgc gccgcctcgc gccgcccgcc
      721 ccggctctga ctgaccgcgt tactcccaca ggtgagcggg cgggacggcc cttctcctcc
      781 gggctgtaat tagcgcttgg tttaatgacg gctcgtttct tttctgtggc tgcgtgaaag
      841 ccttaaaggg ctccgggagg gccctttgtg cgggggggag cggctcgggg ggtgcgtgcg
      901 tgtgtgtgtg cgtggggagc gccgcgtgcg gcccgcgctg cccggcggct gtgagcgctg
      961 cgggcgcggc gcggggcttt gtgcgctccg cgtgtgcgcg aggggagcgc ggccgggggc
     1021 ggtgccccgc ggtgcggggg ggctgcgagg ggaacaaagg ctgcgtgcgg ggtgtgtgcg
     1081 tgggggggtg agcagggggt gtgggcgcgg cggtcgggct gtaacccccc cctgcacccc
     1141 cctccccgag ttgctgagca cggcccggct tcgggtgcgg ggctccgtgc ggggcgtggc
     1201 gcggggctcg ccgtgccggg cggggggtgg cggcaggtgg gggtgccggg cggggcgggg
     1261 ccgcctcggg ccggggaggg ctcgggggag gggcgcggcg gccccggagc gccggcggct
     1321 gtcgaggcgc ggcgagccgc agccattgcc ttttatggta atcgtgcgag agggcgcagg
     1381 gacttccttt gtcccaaatc tggcggagcc gaaatctggg aggcgccgcc gcaccccctc
     1441 tagcgggcgc gggcgaagcg gtgcggcgcc ggcaggaagg aaatgggcgg ggagggcctt
     1501 cgtgcgtcgc cgcgccgccg tccccttctc catctccagc ctcggggctg ccgcaggggg
     1561 acggctgcct tcggggggga cggggcaggg cggggttcgg cttctggcgt gtgaccggcg
     1621 gctctagagc ctctgctaac catgttcatg ccttcttctt tttcctacag ctcctgggca
     1681 acgtgctggt tattgtgctg tctcatcatt ttggcaaaga attccgccac catggcactt
     1741 cccagatgca tgtggccaaa ttatgtttgg agagctatga tggcatgtgt ggtccacagg
     1801 ggatccggtg ccccattgac tctctgcttg ttgggatgtt tgctacagac ttttcacgta
     1861 ctctctcaaa agaccggtaa cttgtctgca ctggttgact ttgacctgcg caccccaacc
     1921 atcttcgaca ataagtatta cgtcaatctg gaggaacaga agggcctgat tcagtccgac
     1981 caggagctgt tcagttcccc agatgctacc gacactattc ctcttgtgcg cagcttcgct
     2041 aatagcacac aaaccttttt caatgctttc gtggaagcta tggatcggat gggaaatata
     2101 acgcccctga cgggtacgca gggacagata agacggaact gtagggtcgt gaacagcaac
     2161 tctggctcgg gctcgggcgg caagcccatc cccaaccccc tgctgggcct ggacagcacc
     2221 caattgttgg atgatgtaga cccattggtt actactaact ttggcaagat taggggaatt
     2281 aagaaagaac tcaataatga aattttgggt cctgtcattc agtttcttgg ggttccatat
     2341 gccgctccac caacaggaga acatcgtttc cagcctccag aaccaccatc tccctggtct
     2401 gacatccgga acgccactca gtttgctcct gtatgtcccc agaatatcat tgatggcaga
     2461 ttgcctgaag ttatgcttcc tgtgtggttc actaataact tggatgtggt ttcatcatac
     2521 gtccaagacc agagtgaaga ctgtctatac ttaaacatct atgtcccaac tgaagatggt
     2581 ccccttacaa agaaacacac agatgattta ggtgataatg acggtgctga agatgaagat
     2641 attcgggaca gtgggggtcc caaaccagtg atggtgtaca tccatggcgg ctcttacatg
     2701 gaaggtactg gaaatctgta tgatgggagt gtcttggcaa gctatggcaa tgtgatcgtc
     2761 atcacagtca actatcggct tggggtactt ggcttcttga gcacagggga tcaggctgcc
     2821 aaaggaaact acgggctcct tgacctcatc caggccctaa gatggaccag cgagaacatt
     2881 gggttctttg gtggtgaccc cttgcgaatc actgtgtttg gatcaggcgc tgggggttca
     2941 tgtgtcaacc tgctgacttt atcccattat tctgaaggta accgttggag caattcaacc
     3001 aaaggacttt ttcaacgagc aatagctcag agtggaacag ccctttccag ctgggctgtt
     3061 agtttccagc ctgcaaaata cgctagaatt ctggccacaa aagttggctg caatgtttca
     3121 gatacagtag agttagtaga atgcctgcag aagaagcctt acaaagaact tgttgatcaa
     3181 gatgttcaac cagcccgata ccacatagcc tttggacctg tgatcgatgg tgatgtaata
     3241 ccagatgacc ctcagatact gatggaacaa ggagagttcc tcaactatga tataatgttg
     3301 ggagttaacc aaggggaagg gttgaagttt gtcgaaaata tagtagatag tgatgatggt
     3361 gtatcagcca gtgatttcga ctttgctgtt tctaattttg ttgataattt atatggatat
     3421 cctgaaggca aagatgtttt gagagaaacc attaaattca tgtatactga ctgggctgat
     3481 cgccataatc ctgaaactag aaggaagaca ttgttggctt tgtttacgga ccatcaatgg
     3541 gtagcacctg ctgtggccac agcagacctt cactcgaact ttggctcacc tacatacttc
     3601 tatgcctttt atcatcattg ccaaacagat caagttccag cttgggctga tgcagctcat
     3661 ggggatgagg ttccctatgt gttgggaatc cccatgattg gccctacaga gttatttcct
     3721 tgcaatttct ccaagaatga tgtgatgttg agtgcagtag taatgacata ctggacgaat
     3781 tttgctaaaa ctggtgaccc aaatcaacca gttcctcaag acacaaaatt catccatacc
     3841 aaacccaacc gctttgaaga agtagcatgg accagatatt cccagaaaga ccagctttat
     3901 ctccatattg gattaaaacc gagagttaaa gagcattaca gagccaataa ggtaaatctc
     3961 tggctggagc tggtacctca tctgcataat ctcaatgaca tttctcagta tacctcgaca
     4021 acaactaaag tgccatccac ggacatcact ctcagaccta caaggaagaa ttccacacca
     4081 gtcacatcag cctttcccac tgccaaacag gatgatccca agcaacaacc aagccccttc
     4141 tcggtggatc agagggacta ctccacagag ctaagtgtca ctatcgcagt gggggcctct
     4201 ctgctgtttc tcaacatctt ggcttttgca gccctgtact acaagaagga taagaggaga
     4261 catgatgtcc accggaggtg cagccctcag cgcacgacca ccaacgacct aacccatgct
     4321 ccagaagagg aaattatgtc tctccaaatg aagcacactg acttggatca cgagtgtgag
     4381 tccatccatc cacatgaggt ggttcttcgg accgcctgtc ccccagatta tactctagct
     4441 atgaggaggt cacctgatga tattccacta atgacaccta acaccatcac aatgattccc
     4501 aacactatac cagggattca gcccttacat acattcaaca catttactgg aggacagaat
     4561 aatacactgc cccatcccca cccacacccc cattcacatt caacaaccag ggtatagaga
     4621 tctgcggccg caagcttggc gtaatcatgg tcatagctgt ttcctgtgtg aaattgttat
     4681 ccgctcacaa ttccacacaa catacgagcc ggaagcataa agtgtaaagc ctggggtgcc
     4741 taatgagtga gctaactcac attaattgcg ttgcgctcac tgcccgcttt ccagtcggga
     4801 aacctgtcgt gccagcggat ccgcatctca attagtcagc aaccatagtc ccgcccctaa
     4861 ctccgcccat cccgccccta actccgccca gttccgccca ttctccgccc catggctgac
     4921 taattttttt tatttatgca gaggccgagg ccgcctcggc ctctgagcta ttccagaagt
     4981 agtgaggagg cttttttgga ggcctaggct tttgcaaaaa gctaacttgt ttattgcagc
     5041 ttataatggt tacaaataaa gcaatagcat cacaaatttc acaaataaag catttttttc
     5101 actgcattct agttgtggtt tgtccaaact catcaatgta tcttatcatg tctggatccg
     5161 ctgcattaat gaatcggcca acgcgcgggg agaggcggtt tgcgtattgg gcgctcttcc
     5221 gcttcctcgc tcactgactc gctgcgctcg gtcgttcggc tgcggcgagc ggtatcagct
     5281 cactcaaagg cggtaatacg gttatccaca gaatcagggg ataacgcagg aaagaacatg
     5341 tgagcaaaag gccagcaaaa ggccaggaac cgtaaaaagg ccgcgttgct ggcgtttttc
     5401 cataggctcc gcccccctga cgagcatcac aaaaatcgac gctcaagtca gaggtggcga
     5461 aacccgacag gactataaag ataccaggcg tttccccctg gaagctccct cgtgcgctct
     5521 cctgttccga ccctgccgct taccggatac ctgtccgcct ttctcccttc gggaagcgtg
     5581 gcgctttctc aatgctcacg ctgtaggtat ctcagttcgg tgtaggtcgt tcgctccaag
     5641 ctgggctgtg tgcacgaacc ccccgttcag cccgaccgct gcgccttatc cggtaactat
     5701 cgtcttgagt ccaacccggt aagacacgac ttatcgccac tggcagcagc cactggtaac
     5761 aggattagca gagcgaggta tgtaggcggt gctacagagt tcttgaagtg gtggcctaac
     5821 tacggctaca ctagaaggac agtatttggt atctgcgctc tgctgaagcc agttaccttc
     5881 ggaaaaagag ttggtagctc ttgatccggc aaacaaacca ccgctggtag cggtggtttt
     5941 tttgtttgca agcagcagat tacgcgcaga aaaaaaggat ctcaagaaga tcctttgatc
     6001 ttttctacgg ggtctgacgc tcagtggaac gaaaactcac gttaagggat tttggtcatg
     6061 agattatcaa aaaggatctt cacctagatc cttttaaatt aaaaatgaag ttttaaatca
     6121 atctaaagta tatatgagta aacttggtct gacagttacc aatgcttaat cagtgaggca
     6181 cctatctcag cgatctgtct atttcgttca tccatagttg cctgactccc cgtcgtgtag
     6241 ataactacga tacgggaggg cttaccatct ggccccagtg ctgcaatgat accgcgagac
     6301 ccacgctcac cggctccaga tttatcagca ataaaccagc cagccggaag ggccgagcgc
     6361 agaagtggtc ctgcaacttt atccgcctcc atccagtcta ttaattgttg ccgggaagct
     6421 agagtaagta gttcgccagt taatagtttg cgcaacgttg ttgccattgc tacaggcatc
     6481 gtggtgtcac gctcgtcgtt tggtatggct tcattcagct ccggttccca acgatcaagg
     6541 cgagttacat gatcccccat gttgtgcaaa aaagcggtta gctccttcgg tcctccgatc
     6601 gttgtcagaa gtaagttggc cgcagtgtta tcactcatgg ttatggcagc actgcataat
     6661 tctcttactg tcatgccatc cgtaagatgc ttttctgtga ctggtgagta ctcaaccaag
     6721 tcattctgag aatagtgtat gcggcgaccg agttgctctt gcccggcgtc aatacgggat
     6781 aataccgcgc cacatagcag aactttaaaa gtgctcatca ttggaaaacg ttcttcgggg
     6841 cgaaaactct caaggatctt accgctgttg agatccagtt cgatgtaacc cactcgtgca
     6901 cccaactgat cttcagcatc ttttactttc accagcgttt ctgggtgagc aaaaacagga
     6961 aggcaaaatg ccgcaaaaaa gggaataagg gcgacacgga aatgttgaat actcatactc
     7021 ttcctttttc aatattattg aagcatttat cagggttatt gtctcatgag cggatacata
     7081 tttgaatgta tttagaaaaa taaacaaata ggggttccgc gcacatttcc ccgaaaagtg
     7141 ccacctg
//
