[The description below was written by a language model from this plasmid's Addgene catalogue record and the feature table of its GenBank file.]
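Description:
CAG sHRPb-NLG is a 7.1 kb mammalian expression plasmid built on the pCAG backbone. It is maintained in E. coli at high copy through a ColE1/pUC-type origin and selected with ampicillin via the beta-lactamase gene. Expression of the insert is driven by the composite CAG promoter, annotated here as the CMV immediate-early enhancer, the chicken beta-actin promoter and a chimeric chicken beta-actin/rabbit beta-globin intron, followed by a Kozak consensus at the start of the open reading frame. Downstream backbone elements include remnants of the lac promoter/operator region, an SV40 early promoter with its embedded SV40 origin, and an SV40 polyadenylation signal. No mammalian selection marker is annotated.

The roughly 2.9 kb insert encodes a fusion of the small fragment of split horseradish peroxidase (sHRPb) to mouse neuroligin-1 (Nlgn1). According to the depositor's notes, the reading frame runs from the neuroligin-1 signal sequence into sHRPb (HRP residues 214–308 carrying the N255D and L299R mutations), then a five-residue Gly/Ser linker, a V5 epitope tag and the remainder of neuroligin-1. This places the peroxidase fragment on the extracellular terminus of the membrane protein. AgeI and MfeI sites flank the sHRPb-linker-V5 module and were preserved in cloning. The full-length feature table annotates only the V5 tag within the coding region, and the second, 851 bp record is a partial read that also shows just this tag.

The associated publication title indicates that the split HRP system is used to detect intercellular protein–protein interactions and to visualise synapses sensitively. In such a system, peroxidase activity would be expected to be restored only when sHRPb meets the complementary large HRP fragment. The record does not name the partner construct, but notes that this plasmid was derived from an earlier 3xAP-tagged neuroligin-1 plasmid.
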