Addgene plasmid #73144: CAG sHRPb-NLG
Purpose: Small fragment of split HRP fused to the extracellular terminus of NLG1. CAG promoter.
Depositing lab: Alice Ting. Depositing organization: Massachusetts Institute of Technology. Publication: A split horseradish peroxidase for the detection of intercellular protein-protein interactions and sensitive visualization of synapses. Martell JD, Yamagata M, Deerinck TJ, Phan S, Kwa CG, Ellisman MH, Sanes JR, Ting AY. Nat Biotechnol. 2016 May 30. doi: 10.1038/nbt.3563. PubMed 27240195.
Backbone
  Vector backbone: pCAG
  Backbone size w/o insert (bp): 4247
  Total vector size (bp): 7147
  Vector type: Mammalian Expression
Growth in bacteria
  Bacterial resistance: Ampicillin, 100 μg/mL
  Growth temperature: 37°C
  Growth strain: DH5alpha
  Copy number: High Copy
Gene/Insert
  Gene/Insert name: sHRPb-NLG
  Species: M. musculus (mouse), Synthetic
  Insert size (bp): 2886
  Entrez Gene: Nlgn1 (a.k.a. 6330415N05Rik, NL1, Nlg1, mKIAA1070)
  Promoter: CAG
  Tag / fusion protein: V5 tag
  Cloning method: Restriction Enzyme; 5′ cloning site AgeI (not destroyed); 3′ cloning site MfeI (not destroyed)
  Sequencing primers: 5′ GCTAACCATGTTCATGCCTTC
Terms and licenses: Academic/Nonprofit Terms; Industry Terms: Not Available to Industry
Depositor comments: sHRPb is the small split HRP fragment. It consists of amino acids 214-308 of horseradish peroxidase (HRP) with the following 2 mutations: N255D, L299R The insert contains the following features: EcoRI-NLG1 ss-AgeI-sHRPb-5 aa linker-V5 epitope tag-MfeI-NLG1-stop-BglII-NotI CAG promoter 5 aa linker: GSGSG V5 epitope tag: GKPIPNPLLGLDST NLG: mouse neuroligin1 This construct was derived from the 3xAP-NLG1 plasmid (Addgene ID 43923).
How to cite: CAG sHRPb-NLG was a gift from Alice Ting (Addgene plasmid # 73144 ; http://n2t.net/addgene:73144 ; RRID:Addgene_73144)
