LOCUS       Exported 851 bp ds-DNA linear SYN 22-MAY-2021
DEFINITION  Small fragment of split HRP fused to the extracellular terminus of
            NLG1. CAG promoter..
ACCESSION   .
VERSION     .
KEYWORDS    CAG sHRPb-NLG
SOURCE      synthetic DNA construct
  ORGANISM  synthetic DNA construct
REFERENCE   1 (bases 1 to 851)
  AUTHORS   Martell JD, Yamagata M, Deerinck TJ, Phan S, Kwa CG, Ellisman MH,
            Sanes JR, Ting AY
  TITLE     A split horseradish peroxidase for the detection of intercellular
            protein-protein interactions and sensitive visualization of
            synapses.
  JOURNAL   Nat Biotechnol. 2016 May 30. doi: 10.1038/nbt.3563.
  PUBMED    27240195
REFERENCE   2 (bases 1 to 851)
  AUTHORS   .
  TITLE     Direct Submission
  JOURNAL   Exported May 22, 2021 from SnapGene Server 1.1.58
            http://www.snapgene.com
FEATURES             Location/Qualifiers
     source          1..851
                     /organism="synthetic DNA construct"
                     /mol_type="other DNA"
     CDS             448..489
                     /codon_start=1
                     /product="epitope tag from simian virus 5"
                     /label=V5 tag
                     /translation="GKPIPNPLLGLDST"
ORIGIN
        1 atggcacttc ccagatgcat gtggccaaat tatgtttgga gagctatgat ggcatgtgtg
       61 gtccacaggg gatccggtgc cccattgact ctctgcttgt tgggatgttt gctacagact
      121 tttcacgtac tctctcaaaa gaccggtaac ttgtctgcac tggttgactt tgacctgcgc
      181 accccaacca tcttcgacaa taagtattac gtcaatctgg aggaacagaa gggcctgatt
      241 cagtccgacc aggagctgtt cagttcccca gatgctaccg acactattcc tcttgtgcgc
      301 agcttcgcta atagcacaca aacctttttc aatgctttcg tggaagctat ggatcggatg
      361 ggaaatataa cgcccctgac gggtacgcag ggacagataa gacggaactg tagggtcgtg
      421 aacagcaact ctggctcggg ctcgggcggc aagcccatcc ccaaccccct gctgggcctg
      481 gacagcaccc aattgttgga tgatgtagac ccattggtta ctactaactt tggcaagatt
      541 aggggaatta agaaagaact caataatgaa attttgggtc ctgtcattca gtttcttggg
      601 gttccatatg ccgctccacc aacaggagaa catcgtttcc agcctccaga accaccatct
      661 ccctggtctg acatccggaa cgccactcag tttgctcctg tatgtcccca gaatatcatt
      721 gatggcagat tgcctgaagt tatgcttcct gtgtggttca ctaataactt ggatgtggtt
      781 tcatcatacg tccaagacca gagtgaagac tgtctatact taaacatcta tgtcccaact
      841 gaagatggtc c
//
