>Addgene plasmid #73144 | CAG sHRPb-NLG | depositor partial sequence | sequence record 134515 | Coding region
ATGGCACTTCCCAGATGCATGTGGCCAAATTATGTTTGGAGAGCTATGATGGCATGTGTGGTCCACAGGG
GATCCGGTGCCCCATTGACTCTCTGCTTGTTGGGATGTTTGCTACAGACTTTTCACGTACTCTCTCAAAA
GACCGGTAACTTGTCTGCACTGGTTGACTTTGACCTGCGCACCCCAACCATCTTCGACAATAAGTATTAC
GTCAATCTGGAGGAACAGAAGGGCCTGATTCAGTCCGACCAGGAGCTGTTCAGTTCCCCAGATGCTACCG
ACACTATTCCTCTTGTGCGCAGCTTCGCTAATAGCACACAAACCTTTTTCAATGCTTTCGTGGAAGCTAT
GGATCGGATGGGAAATATAACGCCCCTGACGGGTACGCAGGGACAGATAAGACGGAACTGTAGGGTCGTG
AACAGCAACTCTGGCTCGGGCTCGGGCGGCAAGCCCATCCCCAACCCCCTGCTGGGCCTGGACAGCACCC
AATTGTTGGATGATGTAGACCCATTGGTTACTACTAACTTTGGCAAGATTAGGGGAATTAAGAAAGAACT
CAATAATGAAATTTTGGGTCCTGTCATTCAGTTTCTTGGGGTTCCATATGCCGCTCCACCAACAGGAGAA
CATCGTTTCCAGCCTCCAGAACCACCATCTCCCTGGTCTGACATCCGGAACGCCACTCAGTTTGCTCCTG
TATGTCCCCAGAATATCATTGATGGCAGATTGCCTGAAGTTATGCTTCCTGTGTGGTTCACTAATAACTT
GGATGTGGTTTCATCATACGTCCAAGACCAGAGTGAAGACTGTCTATACTTAAACATCTATGTCCCAACT
GAAGATGGTCCCCTTACAAAGAAACACACAGATGATTTAGGTGATAATGACGGTGCTGAAGATGAAGATA
TTCGGGACAGTGGGGGTCCCAAACCAGTGATGGTGTACATCCATGGCGGCTCTTACATGGAAGGTACTGG
AAATCTGTATGATGGGAGTGTCTTGGCAAGCTATGGCAATGTGATCGTCATCACAGTCAACTATCGGCTT
GGGGTACTTGGCTTCTTGAGCACAGGGGATCAGGCTGCCAAAGGAAACTACGGGCTCCTTGACCTCATCC
AGGCCCTAAGATGGACCAGCGAGAACATTGGGTTCTTTGGTGGTGACCCCTTGCGAATCACTGTGTTTGG
ATCAGGCGCTGGGGGTTCATGTGTCAACCTGCTGACTTTATCCCATTATTCTGAAGGTAACCGTTGGAGC
AATTCAACCAAAGGACTTTTTCAACGAGCAATAGCTCAGAGTGGAACAGCCCTTTCCAGCTGGGCTGTTA
GTTTCCAGCCTGCAAAATACGCTAGAATTCTGGCCACAAAAGTTGGCTGCAATGTTTCAGATACAGTAGA
GTTAGTAGAATGCCTGCAGAAGAAGCCTTACAAAGAACTTGTTGATCAAGATGTTCAACCAGCCCGATAC
CACATAGCCTTTGGACCTGTGATCGATGGTGATGTAATACCAGATGACCCTCAGATACTGATGGAACAAG
GAGAGTTCCTCAACTATGATATAATGTTGGGAGTTAACCAAGGGGAAGGGTTGAAGTTTGTCGAAAATAT
AGTAGATAGTGATGATGGTGTATCAGCCAGTGATTTCGACTTTGCTGTTTCTAATTTTGTTGATAATTTA
TATGGATATCCTGAAGGCAAAGATGTTTTGAGAGAAACCATTAAATTCATGTATACTGACTGGGCTGATC
GCCATAATCCTGAAACTAGAAGGAAGACATTGTTGGCTTTGTTTACGGACCATCAATGGGTAGCACCTGC
TGTGGCCACAGCAGACCTTCACTCGAACTTTGGCTCACCTACATACTTCTATGCCTTTTATCATCATTGC
CAAACAGATCAAGTTCCAGCTTGGGCTGATGCAGCTCATGGGGATGAGGTTCCCTATGTGTTGGGAATCC
CCATGATTGGCCCTACAGAGTTATTTCCTTGCAATTTCTCCAAGAATGATGTGATGTTGAGTGCAGTAGT
AATGACATACTGGACGAATTTTGCTAAAACTGGTGACCCAAATCAACCAGTTCCTCAAGACACAAAATTC
ATCCATACCAAACCCAACCGCTTTGAAGAAGTAGCATGGACCAGATATTCCCAGAAAGACCAGCTTTATC
TCCATATTGGATTAAAACCGAGAGTTAAAGAGCATTACAGAGCCAATAAGGTAAATCTCTGGCTGGAGCT
GGTACCTCATCTGCATAATCTCAATGACATTTCTCAGTATACCTCGACAACAACTAAAGTGCCATCCACG
GACATCACTCTCAGACCTACAAGGAAGAATTCCACACCAGTCACATCAGCCTTTCCCACTGCCAAACAGG
ATGATCCCAAGCAACAACCAAGCCCCTTCTCGGTGGATCAGAGGGACTACTCCACAGAGCTAAGTGTCAC
TATCGCAGTGGGGGCCTCTCTGCTGTTTCTCAACATCTTGGCTTTTGCAGCCCTGTACTACAAGAAGGAT
AAGAGGAGACATGATGTCCACCGGAGGTGCAGCCCTCAGCGCACGACCACCAACGACCTAACCCATGCTC
CAGAAGAGGAAATTATGTCTCTCCAAATGAAGCACACTGACTTGGATCACGAGTGTGAGTCCATCCATCC
ACATGAGGTGGTTCTTCGGACCGCCTGTCCCCCAGATTATACTCTAGCTATGAGGAGGTCACCTGATGAT
ATTCCACTAATGACACCTAACACCATCACAATGATTCCCAACACTATACCAGGGATTCAGCCCTTACATA
CATTCAACACATTTACTGGAGGACAGAATAATACACTGCCCCATCCCCACCCACACCCCCATTCACATTC
AACAACCAGGGTATAG
