>Addgene plasmid #73144 | CAG sHRPb-NLG | addgene partial sequence | sequence record 149992 | M13-Rev 5'-CAGGAAACAGCTATGACC-3'
GGTTGTTGAATGTGAATGGGGGTGTGGGTGGGGATGGGGCAGTGTATTATTCTGTCCTCCAGTAAATGTG
TTGAATGTATGTAAGGGCTGAATCCCTGGTATAGTGTTGGGAATCATTGTGATGGTGTTAGGTGTCATTA
GTGGAATATCATCAGGTGACCTCCTCATAGCTAGAGTATAATCTGGGGGACAGGCGGTCCGAAGAACCAC
CTCATGTGGATGGATGGACTCACACTCGTGATCCAAGTCAGTGTGCTTCATTTGGAGAGACATAATTTCC
TCTTCTGGAGCATGGGTTAGGTCGTTGGTGGTCGTGCGCTGAGGGCTGCACCTCCGGTGGACATCATGTC
TCCTCTTATCCTTCTTGTAGTACAGGGCTGCAAAAGCCAAGATGTTGAGAAACAGCAGAGAGGCCCCCAC
TGCGATAGTGACACTTAGCTCTGTGGAGTAGTCCCTCTGATCCACCGAGAAGGGGCTTGGTTGTTGCTTG
GGATCATCCTGTTTGGCAGTGGGAAAGGCTGATGTGACTGGTGTGGAATTCTTCCTTGTAGGTCTGAGAG
TGATGTCCGTGGATGGCACTTTAGTTGTTGTCGAGGTATACTGAGAAATGTCATTGAGATTATGCAGATG
AGGTACCAGCTCCAGCCAGAGATTTACCTTATTGGCTCTGTAATGCTCTTTAACTCTCGGTTTTAATCCA
ATATGGAGATAAAGCTGGTCTT
